Addgene plasmid #216226: TDP-43 mRuby K84ONBK
Purpose: TDP-43 with a C-terminal mRuby tag and Lysine 84 in the NLS mutated to a TAG stop codon for amber codon suppression.
Depositing lab: Jennifer Lee. Depositing organization: National Heart, Lung, and Blood Institute (NHLBI). Publication: Genetically encoded lysine photocage for spatiotemporal control of TDP-43 nuclear import. Shadish JA, Lee JC. Biophys Chem. 2024 Jan 23;307:107191. doi: 10.1016/j.bpc.2024.107191. PubMed 38290242.
Backbone
  Vector backbone: pCMV
  Backbone manufacturer: Novopro
  Backbone size w/o insert (bp): 4000
  Total vector size (bp): 6000
  Vector type: Mammalian Expression
Growth in bacteria
  Bacterial resistance: Kanamycin, 50 μg/mL
  Growth temperature: 37°C
  Growth strain: DH5alpha
  Copy number: Unknown
Gene/Insert
  Gene/Insert name: Transactive response DNA binding protein of 43 kDa
  Species: H. sapiens (human)
  Insert size (bp): 1968
  Mutation: Lysine 84 mutated to a TAG stop codon
  Entrez Gene: TARDBP (a.k.a. ALS10, TDP-43)
  Promoter: CMV Promoter
  Cloning method: Gibson Cloning
  Sequencing primers: 5′ CGCAAATGGGCGGTAGGCGTG
Terms and licenses: Academic/Nonprofit Terms; Industry Terms: Not Available to Industry
How to cite: TDP-43 mRuby K84ONBK was a gift from Jennifer Lee (Addgene plasmid # 216226 ; http://n2t.net/addgene:216226 ; RRID:Addgene_216226)
