[The description below was written by a language model from this plasmid's Addgene catalogue record and pLannotate feature annotations shown in this document.]
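Description:
TDP-43 mRuby K84ONBK is a mammalian expression plasmid of about 6 kb built on a pCMV backbone. It encodes human TDP-43 (TARDBP) fused at its C-terminus to the red fluorescent protein mRuby. The fusion is transcribed from the human cytomegalovirus immediate-early enhancer and promoter, sits just downstream of a multiple cloning site, and is terminated by an SV40 polyadenylation signal. The defining modification is the replacement of the lysine 84 codon, which lies within the nuclear localization signal, with a TAG amber stop codon. In ordinary cells translation would end at this position, giving a short product with no mRuby. Full-length fluorescent protein should therefore appear only when an amber-suppressing orthogonal tRNA/synthetase pair and the matching non-canonical amino acid are present. Neither of these components is carried on this plasmid. The name and the associated publication title indicate that the incorporated residue is a photocaged lysine, so that the NLS is masked until the cage is removed by light.

The plasmid is propagated in E. coli through a high-copy ColE1/pUC-type origin and selected with kanamycin. The NeoR/KanR aminoglycoside phosphotransferase gene is preceded by both a bacterial (bla) promoter and the SV40 early promoter and is followed by an HSV TK poly(A) signal, so it can also confer G418 resistance in mammalian cells. An f1 origin is also present. The short large T antigen, ble and bGH poly(A) fragments in the annotation appear to be backbone remnants rather than functional elements. The construct is intended for spatiotemporal, light-triggered control and imaging of TDP-43 nuclear import.
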