Features (pLannotate 1.2.2; 15 found; start..end, strand, type, name):
     67..370     +  enhancer       CMV enhancer: human cytomegalovirus immediate early enhancer
    371..574     +  promoter       CMV promoter: human cytomegalovirus (CMV) immediate early promoter
    597..677     +  misc_feature   MCS: multiple cloning site
    685..1926    +  CDS            TARDBP: TADBP_HUMAN - Also known as TDP43. Experimental evidence at protein level: Swiss-Prot protein existence level 1. RNA-binding protein that is involved in various steps of RNA biogenesis and processing (PubMed:23519609). Preferentially binds, via its two RNA recognition motifs RRM1 and RRM2, to GU-repeats on RNA molecules predominantly localized within long introns and in the 3'UTR of mRNAs (PubMed:23519609, PubMed:24240615, PubMed:24464995). In turn, regulates the splicing of many non-coding and protein-coding RNAs including proteins involved in neuronal survival, as well as mRNAs that encode p
   1969..2649    +  CDS            mRuby: mRuby is a basic (constitutively fluorescent) red fluorescent protein published in 2009, derived from Entacmaea quadricolor. It has low acid sensitivity.
   2669..2752    +  CDS            large T antigen (fragment): large T antigen from SV40 (simian virus 40)
   2775..2896    +  polyA_signal   SV40 poly(A) signal: SV40 polyadenylation signal
   2930..3358    -  rep_origin     f1 ori (sequence partly withheld): f1 bacteriophage origin of replication; arrow indicates direction of (+) strand synthesis
   3385..3489    +  promoter       AmpR promoter: bla
   3491..3848    +  promoter       SV40 promoter: SV40 enhancer and early promoter
   3883..4677    +  CDS            NeoR/KanR: aminoglycoside phosphotransferase from Tn5; aph(3')-II (or nptII); confers resistance to neomycin, kanamycin, and G418 (Geneticin®)
   4698..4850    +  CDS            ble (fragment): BLE_KLEPN - Experimental evidence at protein level: Swiss-Prot protein existence level 1. Binding protein with a strong affinity to the bleomycin family of antibiotics. Binds to CL990; an antimitotic-antibiotic compound. From Klebsiella pneumoniae.
   4909..4956    +  polyA_signal   HSV TK poly(A) signal: herpes simplex virus thymidine kinase polyadenylation signal (Cole and Stacy, 1985)
   5047..5063    -  polyA_signal   bGH poly(A) signal (fragment): bovine growth hormone polyadenylation signal
   5285..5873    +  rep_origin     ori: high-copy-number ColE1/pMB1/pBR322/pUC origin of replication
>Addgene plasmid #216226 | TDP-43 mRuby K84ONBK | addgene full sequence | sequence record 431056 | Addgene NGS Result
ATGCATTAGTTATTAATAGTAATCAATTACGGGGTCATTAGTTCATAGCCCATATATGGAGTTCCGCGTT
ACATAACTTACGGTAAATGGCCCGCCTGGCTGACCGCCCAACGACCCCCGCCCATTGACGTCAATAATGA
CGTATGTTCCCATAGTAACGCCAATAGGGACTTTCCATTGACGTCAATGGGTGGAGTATTTACGGTAAAC
TGCCCACTTGGCAGTACATCAAGTGTATCATATGCCAAGTACGCCCCCTATTGACGTCAATGACGGTAAA
TGGCCCGCCTGGCATTATGCCCAGTACATGACCTTATGGGACTTTCCTACTTGGCAGTACATCTACGTAT
TAGTCATCGCTATTACCATGGTGATGCGGTTTTGGCAGTACATCAATGGGCGTGGATAGCGGTTTGACTC
ACGGGGATTTCCAAGTCTCCACCCCATTGACGTCAATGGGAGTTTGTTTTGGCACCAAAATCAACGGGAC
TTTCCAAAATGTCGTAACAACTCCGCCCCATTGACGCAAATGGGCGGTAGGCGTGTACGGTGGGAGGTCT
ATATAAGCAGAGCTGGTTTAGTGAACCGTCAGATCCGCTAGCGCTACCGGACTCAGATCTCGAGCTCAAG
CTTCGAATTCTGCAGTCGACGGTACCGCGGGCCCGGGATCCACCGGTCGCCACCATGAGCGAGTATATTC
GTGTTACCGAAGATGAGAACGACGAGCCGATCGAGATTCCGAGCGAAGATGACGGTACGGTCTTGCTGAG
CACGGTGACCGCGCAGTTCCCAGGCGCCTGTGGCCTGCGCTATCGTAATCCGGTCAGCCAGTGCATGCGC
GGTGTCCGTCTGGTTGAGGGCATTCTGCACGCTCCGGACGCGGGCTGGGGCAATCTGGTGTACGTGGTCA
ATTACCCGAAAGACAACAAGCGCTAGATGGATGAAACTGACGCCAGCTCTGCGGTTAAAGTCAAGCGTGC
AGTGCAGAAAACGAGCGACCTGATCGTGCTGGGTTTGCCGTGGAAAACCACGGAGCAAGACCTGAAAGAA
TACTTTAGCACCTTCGGTGAGGTGCTGATGGTCCAGGTAAAGAAAGATCTGAAAACCGGTCACAGCAAGG
GTTTTGGCTTCGTCCGTTTCACCGAGTATGAAACCCAGGTGAAAGTTATGTCGCAACGTCACATGATCGA
CGGTCGTTGGTGTGACTGCAAGCTGCCGAACAGCAAGCAGAGCCAAGATGAACCGCTGCGCTCCCGTAAA
GTTTTCGTTGGTCGCTGCACCGAAGATATGACGGAAGATGAGCTGCGTGAGTTCTTTTCTCAATATGGTG
ACGTGATGGATGTTTTCATCCCGAAACCTTTCCGCGCCTTTGCATTTGTTACCTTCGCTGACGATCAAAT
CGCGCAGAGCCTGTGTGGTGAGGATCTGATTATCAAAGGTATTTCCGTTCACATTTCTAACGCGGAGCCA
AAGCATAACAGCAACCGCCAACTGGAACGTTCCGGTCGTTTCGGTGGTAATCCGGGTGGTTTCGGCAACC
AGGGTGGCTTTGGCAATTCGCGTGGCGGTGGTGCCGGCTTGGGCAATAACCAAGGTTCCAATATGGGTGG
CGGTATGAACTTTGGTGCCTTCTCCATCAATCCGGCAATGATGGCGGCTGCACAAGCGGCGCTGCAGTCT
AGCTGGGGTATGATGGGCATGCTGGCGAGCCAGCAGAACCAGTCAGGCCCGAGCGGCAATAATCAGAATC
AAGGTAACATGCAGCGTGAACCGAATCAAGCGTTTGGTAGCGGTAACAATAGCTACAGCGGTAGCAACAG
CGGTGCGGCAATCGGCTGGGGTAGCGCAAGCAATGCGGGCAGCGGTAGCGGTTTCAACGGCGGCTTTGGT
AGCAGCATGGATAGCAAGAGCTCCGGTTGGGGCATGCTCGAGGGTTCTGCTGGTTCTGCTGCTGGTTCTG
GTGAATTCATGAACAGCCTGATCAAAGAAAACATGCGGATGAAGGTGGTGCTGGAAGGCAGCGTGAACGG
CCACCAGTTCAAGTGCACCGGCGAGGGCGAGGGCAACCCCTACATGGGCACCCAGACCATGCGGATCAAA
GTGATCGAGGGCGGACCTCTGCCCTTCGCCTTCGACATCCTGGCCACATCCTTCATGTACGGCAGCCGGA
CCTTCATCAAGTACCCCAAGGGCATCCCCGATTTCTTCAAGCAGAGCTTCCCCGAGGGCTTCACCTGGGA
GAGAGTGACCAGATACGAGGACGGCGGCGTGATCACCGTGATGCAGGACACCAGCCTGGAAGATGGCTGC
CTGGTGTACCATGCCCAGGTCAGGGGCGTGAATTTTCCCAGCAACGGCGCCGTGATGCAGAAGAAAACCA
AGGGCTGGGAGCCCAACACCGAGATGATGTACCCCGCTGACGGCGGACTGAGAGGCTACACCCACATGGC
CCTGAAGGTGGACGGCGGAGGGCACCTGAGCTGCAGCTTCGTGACCACCTACCGATCCAAGAAAACCGTG
GGCAACATCAAGATGCCCGGCATCCACGCCGTGGACCACCGGCTGGAAAGGCTGGAAGAGTCCGACAACG
AGATGTTCGTGGTGCAGCGGGAGCACGCCGTGGCCAAGTTCGCCGGCCTGGGCGGAGGGTAAAGCGGCCG
CGACTCTAGATCATAATCAGCCATACCACATTTGTAGAGGTTTTACTTGCTTTAAAAAACCTCCCACACC
TCCCCCTGAACCTGAAACATAAAATGAATGCAATTGTTGTTGTTAACTTGTTTATTGCAGCTTATAATGG
TTACAAATAAAGCAATAGCATCACAAATTTCACAAATAAAGCATTTTTTTCACTGCATTCTAGTTGTGGT
TTGTCCAAACTCATCAATGTATCTTAAGGCGTAAATTGTAAGCGTTAATATTTTGTTAAAATTCGCGTTA
AATTTTTGTTAAATCAGCTCATTTTTTAACCAATAGGCCGAAATCGGCAAAATCCCTTATAAATCAAAAG
AATAGACCGAGATAGGGT
[37 nt withheld, positions 3029-3065]
AAAGAACGTGGACTCCAACGTCAAAGG
[49 nt withheld, positions 3093-3141]
T
[91 nt withheld, positions 3143-3233]
G
[124 nt withheld, positions 3235-3358]
CAGGTGGCACTTTTCGGGGAAATGTGCGCGGAACCCCTATTTGTTTATTTTTCTAAATACATTCAAATAT
GTATCCGCTCATGAGACAATAACCCTGATAAATGCTTCAATAATATTGAAAAAGGAAGAGTCCTGAGGCG
GAAAGAACCAGCTGTGGAATGTGTGTCAGTTAGGGTGTGGAAAGTCCCCAGGCTCCCCAGCAGGCAGAAG
TATGCAAAGCATGCATCTCAATTAGTCAGCAACCAGGTGTGGAAAGTCCCCAGGCTCCCCAGCAGGCAGA
AGTATGCAAAGCATGCATCTCAATTAGTCAGCAACCATAGTCCCGCCCCTAACTCCGCCCATCCCGCCCC
TAACTCCGCCCAGTTCCGCCCATTCTCCGCCCCATGGCTGACTAATTTTTTTTATTTATGCAGAGGCCGA
GGCCGCCTCGGCCTCTGAGCTATTCCAGAAGTAGTGAGGAGGCTTTTTTGGAGGCCTAGGCTTTTGCAAA
GATCGATCAAGAGACAGGATGAGGATCGTTTCGCATGATTGAACAAGATGGATTGCACGCAGGTTCTCCG
GCCGCTTGGGTGGAGAGGCTATTCGGCTATGACTGGGCACAACAGACAATCGGCTGCTCTGATGCCGCCG
TGTTCCGGCTGTCAGCGCAGGGGCGCCCGGTTCTTTTTGTCAAGACCGACCTGTCCGGTGCCCTGAATGA
ACTGCAAGACGAGGCAGCGCGGCTATCGTGGCTGGCCACGACGGGCGTTCCTTGCGCAGCTGTGCTCGAC
GTTGTCACTGAAGCGGGAAGGGACTGGCTGCTATTGGGCGAAGTGCCGGGGCAGGATCTCCTGTCATCTC
ACCTTGCTCCTGCCGAGAAAGTATCCATCATGGCTGATGCAATGCGGCGGCTGCATACGCTTGATCCGGC
TACCTGCCCATTCGACCACCAAGCGAAACATCGCATCGAGCGAGCACGTACTCGGATGGAAGCCGGTCTT
GTCGATCAGGATGATCTGGACGAAGAGCATCAGGGGCTCGCGCCAGCCGAACTGTTCGCCAGGCTCAAGG
CGAGCATGCCCGACGGCGAGGATCTCGTCGTGACCCATGGCGATGCCTGCTTGCCGAATATCATGGTGGA
AAATGGCCGCTTTTCTGGATTCATCGACTGTGGCCGGCTGGGTGTGGCGGACCGCTATCAGGACATAGCG
TTGGCTACCCGTGATATTGCTGAAGAGCTTGGCGGCGAATGGGCTGACCGCTTCCTCGTGCTTTACGGTA
TCGCCGCTCCCGATTCGCAGCGCATCGCCTTCTATCGCCTTCTTGACGAGTTCTTCTGAGCGGGACTCTG
GGGTTCGAAATGACCGACCAAGCGACGCCCAACCTGCCATCACGAGATTTCGATTCCACCGCCGCCTTCT
ATGAAAGGTTGGGCTTCGGAATCGTTTTCCGGGACGCCGGCTGGATGATCCTCCAGCGCGGGGATCTCAT
GCTGGAGTTCTTCGCCCACCCTAGGGGGAGGCTAACTGAAACACGGAAGGAGACAATACCGGAAGGAACC
CGCGCTATGACGGCAATAAAAAGACAGAATAAAACGCACGGTGTTGGGTCGTTTGTTCATAAACGCGGGG
TTCGGTCCCAGGGCTGGCACTCTGTCGATACCCCACCGAGACCCCATTGGGGCCAATACGCCCGCGTTTC
TTCCTTTTCCCCACCCCACCCCCCAAGTTCGGGTGAAGGCCCAGGGCTCGCAGCCAACGTCGGGGCGGCA
GGCCCTGCCATAGCCTCAGGTTACTCATATATACTTTAGATTGATTTAAAACTTCATTTTTAATTTAAAA
GGATCTAGGTGAAGATCCTTTTTGATAATCTCATGACCAAAATCCCTTAACGTGAGTTTTCGTTCCACTG
AGCGTCAGACCCCGTAGAAAAGATCAAAGGATCTTCTTGAGATCCTTTTTTTCTGCGCGTAATCTGCTGC
TTGCAAACAAAAAAACCACCGCTACCAGCGGTGGTTTGTTTGCCGGATCAAGAGCTACCAACTCTTTTTC
CGAAGGTAACTGGCTTCAGCAGAGCGCAGATACCAAATACTGTTCTTCTAGTGTAGCCGTAGTTAGGCCA
CCACTTCAAGAACTCTGTAGCACCGCCTACATACCTCGCTCTGCTAATCCTGTTACCAGTGGCTGCTGCC
AGTGGCGATAAGTCGTGTCTTACCGGGTTGGACTCAAGACGATAGTTACCGGATAAGGCGCAGCGGTCGG
GCTGAACGGGGGGTTCGTGCACACAGCCCAGCTTGGAGCGAACGACCTACACCGAACTGAGATACCTACA
GCGTGAGCTATGAGAAAGCGCCACGCTTCCCGAAGGGAGAAAGGCGGACAGGTATCCGGTAAGCGGCAGG
GTCGGAACAGGAGAGCGCACGAGGGAGCTTCCAGGGGGAAACGCCTGGTATCTTTATAGTCCTGTCGGGT
TTCGCCACCTCTGACTTGAGCGTCGATTTTTGTGATGCTCGTCAGGGGGGCGGAGCCTATGGAAAAACGC
CAGCAACGCGGCCTTTTTACGGTTCCTGGCCTTTTGCTGGCCTTTTGCTCACATGTTCTTTCCTGCGTTA
TCCCCTGATTCTGTGGATAACCGTATTACCGCC
